Addgene plasmid #172669: PGL3-U6-RNF2_pegRNA-Csy4RS-nick_sgRNA-EGFP
Purpose: For expression of transcript containing pegRNA and nick-sgRNA targeting human RNF2 gene from the U6 promoter with pegRNA flanked by Csy4 recognition site
Depositing lab: Xiaolong Wang. Depositing organization: Northwest Agriculture and Forestry University. Publication: Enhancing prime editing by Csy4-mediated processing of pegRNA. Liu Y, Yang G, Huang S, Li X, Wang X, Li G, Chi T, Chen Y, Huang X, Wang X. Cell Res. 2021 Jun 8. pii: 10.1038/s41422-021-00520-x. doi: 10.1038/s41422-021-00520-x. PubMed 34103663.
Backbone
  Vector backbone: pGL3-U6-sgRNA-EGFP
  Vector type: Mammalian Expression
Growth in bacteria
  Bacterial resistance: Ampicillin, 100 μg/mL
  Growth temperature: 37°C
  Growth strain: DH5alpha
  Copy number: High Copy
Gene/Insert
  Gene/Insert name: RNF2 pegRNA and RNF2_nick-sgRNA
  gRNA/shRNA sequence: gtcatcttagtcattacctggtttcagagctagaaatagcaagttgaaataaggctagtccgttatcaacttgaaaaagtggcaccgagtcggtgcaacgaacatctcaggtaatgactaagatggttcactgccgtataggcagtcaaccattaagcaaaacatgttttagagctagaaatagcaagttaaaataaggctagtccgttatcaacttgaaaaagtggcaccgagtcggtgc
  Species: Synthetic
  Promoter: U6
  Cloning method: Restriction Enzyme; 5′ cloning site Unknown (unknown if destroyed); 3′ cloning site Unknown (unknown if destroyed)
Terms and licenses: Academic/Nonprofit Terms; Industry Terms: Not Available to Industry
How to cite: PGL3-U6-RNF2_pegRNA-Csy4RS-nick_sgRNA-EGFP was a gift from Xiaolong Wang (Addgene plasmid # 172669 ; http://n2t.net/addgene:172669 ; RRID:Addgene_172669)
