[The description below was written by a language model from this plasmid's Addgene catalogue record and pLannotate feature annotations shown in this document.]
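Description:
PGL3-U6-RNF2_pegRNA-Csy4RS-nick_sgRNA-EGFP is a 5,070 nt mammalian expression plasmid built on the pGL3-U6-sgRNA-EGFP backbone and designed to supply the RNA components of a prime editing experiment at the human RNF2 locus. It is propagated in E. coli as a high-copy plasmid through a ColE1/pUC-type origin and selected with ampicillin via the β-lactamase gene and its promoter. An f1 phage origin is also present. Short annotated fragments of lacZα, HIV-1 Rev, SV40 large T antigen and the tetracycline resistance gene appear to be backbone remnants rather than functional elements. The same probably applies to the cPPT/CTS element, since no LTRs or packaging signal are annotated.

The payload is a single RNA polymerase III transcription unit driven by the human U6 promoter. It encodes a synthetic transcript containing two Streptococcus pyogenes Cas9 guide scaffolds in tandem. The first belongs to the pegRNA, which carries the RNF2 spacer plus a 3′ extension that normally provides the primer binding site and reverse transcriptase template. The second belongs to a nicking sgRNA directed at the same gene. According to the record, a Csy4 recognition site flanks the pegRNA, lying between the two guides. When the Csy4 endoribonuclease is co-expressed, it can cleave the transcript into a separate pegRNA and nicking sgRNA, so that both guides are produced from one promoter. Upstream, a synthetic poly(A) signal and a transcriptional pause site insulate the cassette from read-through transcription.

A separate cassette, with the human PGK promoter driving EGFP followed by the SV40 poly(A) signal, marks transfected cells for monitoring or sorting. The prime editor protein and Csy4 are not encoded here and must be provided from other constructs.
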