Features (pLannotate 1.2.2; 17 found; start..end, strand, type, name):
    609..713     -  promoter       AmpR promoter: bla
    740..1168    +  rep_origin     f1 ori (sequence partly withheld): f1 bacteriophage origin of replication; arrow indicates direction of (+) strand synthesis
   1200..1267    -  CDS            lacZα (fragment): LacZα fragment of β-galactosidase; lacZ fragment
   1326..1374    +  polyA_signal   poly(A) signal: synthetic polyadenylation signal
   1388..1479    +  misc_feature   pause site: RNA polymerase II transcriptional pause signal from the human α2 globin gene
   1492..1508    +  CDS            Rev (fragment): human immunodeficiency virus 1 (HIV-1) Rev protein; rev; enhances nuclear export of unspliced and incompletely spliced viral mRNAs
   1558..1798    +  promoter       U6 promoter: RNA polymerase III promoter for human U6 snRNA
   1827..1902    +  misc_RNA       gRNA scaffold: guide RNA scaffold for the Streptococcus pyogenes CRISPR/Cas9 system
   1972..2047    +  misc_RNA       gRNA scaffold: guide RNA scaffold for the Streptococcus pyogenes CRISPR/Cas9 system
   2099..2216    +  misc_feature   cPPT/CTS: central polypurine tract and central termination sequence of HIV-1
   2265..2775    +  promoter       hPGK promoter: human phosphoglycerate kinase 1 promoter
   2784..3503    +  CDS            EGFP: the original enhanced GFP (Yang et al., 1996) mammalian codon-optimized
   3520..3603    +  CDS            large T antigen (fragment): large T antigen from SV40 (simian virus 40)
   3626..3747    +  polyA_signal   SV40 poly(A) signal: SV40 polyadenylation signal
   3748..3879    +  CDS            TcR (fragment): tetracycline efflux protein; tet; confers resistance to tetracycline
   4059..4647    -  rep_origin     ori: high-copy-number ColE1/pMB1/pBR322/pUC origin of replication
   4818..608     -  CDS            AmpR (across the origin): β-lactamase; bla; confers resistance to ampicillin, carbenicillin, and related antibiotics
>Addgene plasmid #172669 | PGL3-U6-RNF2_pegRNA-Csy4RS-nick_sgRNA-EGFP | addgene full sequence | sequence record 339966 | Addgene NGS Result
TGCCGGGAAGCTAGAGTAAGTAGTTCGCCAGTTAATAGTTTGCGCAACGTTGTTGCCATTGCTACAGGCA
TCGTGGTGTCACGCTCGTCGTTTGGTATGGCTTCATTCAGCTCCGGTTCCCAACGATCAAGGCGAGTTAC
ATGATCCCCCATGTTGTGCAAAAAAGCGGTTAGCTCCTTCGGTCCTCCGATCGTTGTCAGAAGTAAGTTG
GCCGCAGTGTTATCACTCATGGTTATGGCAGCACTGCATAATTCTCTTACTGTCATGCCATCCGTAAGAT
GCTTTTCTGTGACTGGTGAGTACTCAACCAAGTCATTCTGAGAATAGTGTATGCGGCGACCGAGTTGCTC
TTGCCCGGCGTCAATACGGGATAATACCGCGCCACATAGCAGAACTTTAAAAGTGCTCATCATTGGAAAA
CGTTCTTCGGGGCGAAAACTCTCAAGGATCTTACCGCTGTTGAGATCCAGTTCGATGTAACCCACTCGTG
CACCCAACTGATCTTCAGCATCTTTTACTTTCACCAGCGTTTCTGGGTGAGCAAAAACAGGAAGGCAAAA
TGCCGCAAAAAAGGGAATAAGGGCGACACGGAAATGTTGAATACTCATACTCTTCCTTTTTCAATATTAT
TGAAGCATTTATCAGGGTTATTGTCTCATGAGCGGATACATATTTGAATGTATTTAGAAAAATAAACAAA
TAGGGGTTCCGCGCACATTTCCCCGAAAAGTGCCACCTG
[124 nt withheld, positions 740-863]
C
[91 nt withheld, positions 865-955]
A
[49 nt withheld, positions 957-1005]
CCTTTGACGTTGGAGTCCACGTTCTTT
[37 nt withheld, positions 1033-1069]
ACCCTATCTCGGTCTATTCTTTTGATTTATAAGGGATTTTGCCGATTTCGGCCTATTGGTTAAAAAATGA
GCTGATTTAACAAAAATTTAACGCGAATTTTAACAAAATATTAACGCTTACAATTTGCCATTCGCCATTC
AGGCTGCGCAACTGTTGGGAAGGGCGATCGGTGCGGGCCTCTTCGCTATTACGCCAGCCCAAGCTACCAT
GATAAGTAAGTAATATTAAGGTACGGGAGGTACTTGGAGCGGCCGCAATAAAATATCTTTATTTTCATTA
CATCTGTGTGTTGGTTTTTTGTGTGAATCGATAGTACTAACATACGCTCTCCATCAAAACAAAACGAAAC
AAAACAAACTAGCAAAATAGGCTGTCCCCAGTGCAAGTGCAGGTGCCAGAACATTTCTCTATCGATAGGT
ACCGATTAGTGAACGGATCTCGACGGTATCGATCACGAGACTAGCCTCGAGCGGCCGCCCCCTTCACCGA
GGGCCTATTTCCCATGATTCCTTCATATTTGCATATACGATACAAGGCTGTTAGAGAGATAATTGGAATT
AATTTGACTGTAAACACAAAGATATTAGTACAAAATACGTGACGTAGAAAGTAATAATTTCTTGGGTAGT
TTGCAGTTTTAAAATTATGTTTTAAAATGGACTATCATATGCTTACCGTAACTTGAAAGTATTTCGATTT
CTTGGCTTTATATATCTTGTGGAAAGGACGAAACACCGTCATCTTAGTCATTACCTGGTTTCAGAGCTAG
AAATAGCAAGTTGAAATAAGGCTAGTCCGTTATCAACTTGAAAAAGTGGCACCGAGTCGGTGCAACGAAC
ATCTCAGGTAATGACTAAGATGGTTCACTGCCGTATAGGCAGTCAACCATTAAGCAAAACATGTTTTAGA
GCTAGAAATAGCAAGTTAAAATAAGGCTAGTCCGTTATCAACTTGAAAAAGTGGCACCGAGTCGGTGCTT
TTTTTAAAGAATTCTCGACCTCGAGACAAATGGCAGTATTCATCCACAATTTTAAAAGAAAAGGGGGGAT
TGGGGGGTACAGTGCAGGGGAAAGAATAGTAGACATAATAGCAACAGACATACAAACTAAAGAATTACAA
AAACAAATTACAAAAATTCAAAATTTTCGGGTTTATTACAGGGACAGCAGAGATCCACTTTGGCCGCGGC
TCGAGGGGGTTGGGGTTGCGCCTTTTCCAAGGCAGCCCTGGGTTTGCGCAGGGACGCGGCTGCTCTGGGC
GTGGTTCCGGGAAACGCAGCGGCGCCGACCCTGGGACTCGCACATTCTTCACGTCCGTTCGCAGCGTCAC
CCGGATCTTCGCCGCTACCCTTGTGGGCCCCCCGGCGACGCTTCCTGCTCCGCCCCTAAGTCGGGAAGGT
TCCTTGCGGTTCGCGGCGTGCCGGACGTGACAAACGGAAGCCGCACGTCTCACTAGTACCCTCGCAGACG
GACAGCGCCAGGGAGCAATGGCAGCGCGCCGACCGCGATGGGCTGTGGCCAATAGCGGCTGCTCAGCAGG
GCGCGCCGAGAGCAGCGGCCGGGAAGGGGCGGTGCGGGAGGCGGGGTGTGGGGCGGTAGTGTGGGCCCTG
TTCCTGCCCGCGCGGTGTTCCGCATTCTGCAAGCCTCCGGAGCGCACGTCGGCAGTCGGCTCCCTCGTTG
ACCGAATCACCGACCTCTCTCCCCAGGGGGATCCATGGTGAGCAAGGGCGAGGAGCTGTTCACCGGGGTG
GTGCCCATCCTGGTCGAGCTGGACGGCGACGTAAACGGCCACAAGTTCAGCGTGTCCGGCGAGGGCGAGG
GCGATGCCACCTACGGCAAGCTGACCCTGAAGTTCATCTGCACCACCGGCAAGCTGCCCGTGCCCTGGCC
CACCCTCGTGACCACCCTGACCTACGGCGTGCAGTGCTTCAGCCGCTACCCCGACCACATGAAGCAGCAC
GACTTCTTCAAGTCCGCCATGCCCGAAGGCTACGTCCAGGAGCGCACCATCTTCTTCAAGGACGACGGCA
ACTACAAGACCCGCGCCGAGGTGAAGTTCGAGGGCGACACCCTGGTGAACCGCATCGAGCTGAAGGGCAT
CGACTTCAAGGAGGACGGCAACATCCTGGGGCACAAGCTGGAGTACAACTACAACAGCCACAACGTCTAT
ATCATGGCCGACAAGCAGAAGAACGGCATCAAGGTGAACTTCAAGATCCGCCACAACATCGAGGACGGCA
GCGTGCAGCTCGCCGACCACTACCAGCAGAACACCCCCATCGGCGACGGCCCCGTGCTGCTGCCCGACAA
CCACTACCTGAGCACCCAGTCCGCCCTGAGCAAAGACCCCAACGAGAAGCGCGATCACATGGTCCTGCTG
GAGTTCGTGACCGCCGCCGGGATCACTCTCGGCATGGACGAGCTGTACAAGTAAAGCGGCCGCGACTCTA
GATCATAATCAGCCATACCACATTTGTAGAGGTTTTACTTGCTTTAAAAAACCTCCCACACCTCCCCTTG
AACCTGAAACATAAAATGAATGCAATTGTTGTTGTTAACTTGTTTATTGCAGCTTATAATGGTTACAAAT
AAAGCAATAGCATCACAAATTTCACAAATAAAGCATTTTTTTCACTGCATTCTAGTTGTGGTTTGTCCAA
ACTCATCAATGTATCTTAGTCGACCGATGCCCTTGAGAGCCTTCAACCCAGTCAGCTCCTTCCGGTGGGC
GCGGGGCATGACTATCGTCGCCGCACTTATGACTGTCTTCTTTATCATGCAACTCGTAGGACAGGTGCCG
GCAGCGCTCTTCCGCTTCCTCGCTCACTGACTCGCTGCGCTCGGTCGTTCGGCTGCGGCGAGCGGTATCA
GCTCACTCAAAGGCGGTAATACGGTTATCCACAGAATCAGGGGATAACGCAGGAAAGAACATGTGAGCAA
AAGGCCAGCAAAAGGCCAGGAACCGTAAAAAGGCCGCGTTGCTGGCGTTTTTCCATAGGCTCCGCCCCCC
TGACGAGCATCACAAAAATCGACGCTCAAGTCAGAGGTGGCGAAACCCGACAGGACTATAAAGATACCAG
GCGTTTCCCCCTGGAAGCTCCCTCGTGCGCTCTCCTGTTCCGACCCTGCCGCTTACCGGATACCTGTCCG
CCTTTCTCCCTTCGGGAAGCGTGGCGCTTTCTCATAGCTCACGCTGTAGGTATCTCAGTTCGGTGTAGGT
CGTTCGCTCCAAGCTGGGCTGTGTGCACGAACCCCCCGTTCAGCCCGACCGCTGCGCCTTATCCGGTAAC
TATCGTCTTGAGTCCAACCCGGTAAGACACGACTTATCGCCACTGGCAGCAGCCACTGGTAACAGGATTA
GCAGAGCGAGGTATGTAGGCGGTGCTACAGAGTTCTTGAAGTGGTGGCCTAACTACGGCTACACTAGAAG
AACAGTATTTGGTATCTGCGCTCTGCTGAAGCCAGTTACCTTCGGAAAAAGAGTTGGTAGCTCTTGATCC
GGCAAACAAACCACCGCTGGTAGCGGTGGTTTTTTTGTTTGCAAGCAGCAGATTACGCGCAGAAAAAAAG
GATCTCAAGAAGATCCTTTGATCTTTTCTACGGGGTCTGACGCTCAGTGGAACGAAAACTCACGTTAAGG
GATTTTGGTCATGAGATTATCAAAAAGGATCTTCACCTAGATCCTTTTAAATTAAAAATGAAGTTTTAAA
TCAATCTAAAGTATATATGAGTAAACTTGGTCTGACAGTTACCAATGCTTAATCAGTGAGGCACCTATCT
CAGCGATCTGTCTATTTCGTTCATCCATAGTTGCCTGACTCCCCGTCGTGTAGATAACTACGATACGGGA
GGGCTTACCATCTGGCCCCAGTGCTGCAATGATACCGCGGGACCCACGCTCACCGGCTCCAGATTTATCA
GCAATAAACCAGCCAGCCGGAAGGGCCGAGCGCAGAAGTGGTCCTGCAACTTTATCCGCCTCCATCCAGT
CTATTAATTGT
